Addgene plasmid #60086: 4L1M
Purpose: Bacterial expression for structure determination; may not be full ORF
Depositing lab: Cheryl Arrowsmith. Depositing organization: University of Toronto.
Backbone
  Vector backbone: pET28-MHL
  Vector type: Bacterial Expression
Growth in bacteria
  Bacterial resistance: Kanamycin, 50 μg/mL
  Growth temperature: 37°C
  Growth strain: DH5alpha
  Copy number: High Copy
Gene/Insert
  Gene/Insert name: HERC2:YTC007-A11:C225804 (alt names: PDB ID: 4L1M; HERC2)
  Species: H. sapiens (human)
  Mutation: See comments
  Entrez Gene: HERC2 (a.k.a. D15F37S1, MRT38, SHEP1, jdf2, p528)
  Promoter: T7
  Tag / fusion protein: 6xHis (N terminal on insert)
  Cloning method: Ligation Independent Cloning
  Sequencing primers: 5′ T7; 3′ T7 Terminal
Terms and licenses: Academic/Nonprofit Terms; Industry Terms: Not Available to Industry
How to cite: 4L1M was a gift from Cheryl Arrowsmith (Addgene plasmid # 60086 ; http://n2t.net/addgene:60086 ; RRID:Addgene_60086)
