[The description below was written by a language model from this plasmid's Addgene catalogue record.]
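Description:
4L1M is a bacterial expression plasmid built on the pET28-MHL backbone and carrying a portion of the human HERC2 gene, which encodes a very large HECT- and RCC1-like-domain-containing E3 ubiquitin ligase. The construct was made for structure determination, and its name corresponds to the Protein Data Bank entry associated with the expressed protein. The record notes that the insert may not be the full open reading frame. Given the size of HERC2, the insert is best regarded as a fragment chosen for crystallography, but the exact residue boundaries are not stated. The mutation field only refers to depositor comments that are not included here, so any sequence differences from the reference gene cannot be specified.

Expression is driven by a T7 promoter, so the plasmid is meant for E. coli hosts that supply T7 RNA polymerase, as is typical of pET-type systems. The insert was introduced by ligation-independent cloning and carries an N-terminal 6xHis tag, which allows the recombinant protein to be purified by immobilized metal affinity chromatography. The plasmid is selected with kanamycin, is listed as high copy, and is maintained in a standard cloning strain such as DH5alpha. The insert can be sequenced from both sides with the standard T7 promoter and T7 terminator primers. No feature table is provided, so details such as the origin of replication, any protease cleavage site after the tag, and other regulatory elements are not documented. The plasmid is typically used to produce and purify the HERC2 fragment for structural and biochemical studies.
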