>Addgene plasmid #60086 | 4L1M | depositor partial sequence | sequence record 96307 | Insert DNA Sequence
TCTCATAAGGGATCATTGCAAGAGGTCATAGGTTGGGGGTTAATAGGATGGAAATACTATGCCAATGTGA
TTGGTCCAATCCAGTGCGAAGGCCTGGCCAACCTGGGAGTCACACAGATTGCCTGTGCAGAGAAGCGTTT
CCTGATTCTGTCACGCAATGGCCGCGTGTACACACAGGCCTATAATAGTGACACGCTGGCCCCACAGCTG
GTCCAAGGCCTTGCCTCCAGAAACATTGTAAAAATTGCTGCCCATTCTGATGGTCACCACTACCTAGCCT
TGGCTGCTACTGGAGAGGTGTACTCCTGGGGCTGTGGGGACGGCGGACGGCTGGGCCATGGGGACACTGT
GCCTTTGGAGGAGCCTAAGGTGATCTCCGCCTTCTCTGGAAAGCAGGCCGGGAAGCACGTGGTGCACATC
GCTTGCGGGAGCACTTACAGTGCGGCCATCACTGCCGAGGGGGAGCTGTACACCTGGGGCCGCGGGAACT
ACGGCCGGCTGGGCCATGGCTCCAGTGAGGACGAGGCCATTCCGATGCTGGTAGCCGGGCTTAAAGGACT
GAAGGTCATCGATGTGGCGTGTGGGAGTGGGGATGCTCAAACCCTGGCTGTCACTGAGAACGGGCAAGTG
TGGTCTTGGGGAGATGGTGACTATGGGAAATTGGGCAGAGGTGGTAGTGATGGCTGCAAAACCCCAAAGC
TGATTGAAAAGCTTCAAGACTTGGATGTGGTCAAAGTCCGCTGTGGAAGTCAGTTTTCCATTGCTTTGAC
GAAAGATGGCCAAGTTTATTCATGGGGAAAAGGTGACAACCAGAGACTTGGACATGGAACAGAGGAACAT
GTTCGTTATCCAAAACTCTTAGAAGGCTTGCAAGGGAAGAAGGTGATTGATGTGGCTGCAGGCTCCACCC
ACTGCCTGGCTCTGACTGAGGACAGCGAGGTCCACAGCTGGGGGAGCAACGACCAGTGCCAGCACTTTGA
CACCTTGCGCGTGACCAAGCCAGAACCTGCAGCATTGCCAGGACTGGACACCAAACACATAGTGGGAATT
GCCTGTGGGCCTGCCCAGAGCTTTGCTTGGTCATCATGTTCTGAGTGGTCCATTGGCCTCCGTGTCCCTT
TT
