>Addgene plasmid #60086 | 4L1M | addgene partial sequence | sequence record 97138 | T7 5'-TAATACGACTCACTATAGGG-3'
TTTTGTTTAACTTTAAGAAGGAGATATACCATGCATCATCATCATCATCACAGCAGCGGCAGAGAAAACT
TGTATTTCCAGGGCTCTCATAAGGGATCATTGCAAGAGGTCATAGGTTGGGGGTTAATAGGATGGAAATA
CTATGCCAATGTGATTGGTCCAATCCAGTGCGAAGGCCTGGCCAACCTGGGAGTCACACAGATTGCCTGT
GCAGAGAAGCGTTTCCTGATTCTGTCACGCAATGGCCGCGTGTACACACAGGCCTATAATAGTGACACGC
TGGCCCCACAGCTGGTCCAAGGCCTTGCCTCCAGAAACATTGTAAAAATTGCTGCCCATTCTGATGGTCA
CCACTACCTAGCCTTGGCTGCTACTGGAGAGGTGTACTCCTGGGGCTGTGGGGACGGCGGACGGCTGGGC
CATGGGGACACTGTGCCTTTGGAGGAGCCTAAGGTGATCTCCGCCTTCTCTGGAAAGCAGGCCGGGAAGC
ACGTGGTGCACATCGCTTGCGGGAGCACTTACAGTGCGGCCATCACTGCCGAGGGGGAGCTGTACACCTG
GGGCCGCGGGAACTACGGCCGGCTGGGCCATGGCTCCAGTGAGGACGAGGCCATTCCGATGCTGGTAGCC
GGGCTTAAAGGACTGAAGGTCATCGATGTGGCGTGTGGGAGTGGGGATGCTCAAACCCTGGCTGTCACTG
AGAACGGGCAAGTGTGGTCTTGGGGAGATGGTGACTATGGG
