>Addgene plasmid #60086 | 4L1M | addgene partial sequence | sequence record 97139 | T7term 5'-GCTAGTTATTGCTCAGCGG-3'
CGGGCTTTGTTAGCAGCCGGATCTCAGTGGTGGTGGTGGTGGTGCTCGAGTGCGGCCGCAAGCTTCGTCA
TCAAAAAGGGACACGGAGGCCAATGGACCACTCAGAACATGATGACCAAGCAAAGCTCTGGGCAGGCCCA
CAGGCAATTCCCACTATGTGTTTGGTGTCCAGTCCTGGCAATGCTGCAGGTTCTGGCTTGGTCACGCGCA
AGGTGTCAAAGTGCTGGCACTGGTCGTTGCTCCCCCAGCTGTGGACCTCGCTGTCCTCAGTCAGAGCCAG
GCAGTGGGTGGAGCCTGCAGCCACATCAATCACCTTCTTCCCTTGCAAGCCTTCTAAGAGTTTTGGATAA
CGAACATGTTCCTCTGTTCCATGTCCAAGTCTCTGGTTGTCACCTTTTCCCCATGAATAAACTTGGCCAT
CTTTCGTCAAAGCAATGGAAAACTGACTTCCACAGCGGACTTTGACCACATCCAAGTCTTGAAGCTTTTC
AATCAGCTTTGGGGTTTTGCAGCCATCACTACCACCTCTGCCCAATTTCCCATAGTCACCATCTCCCCAA
GACCACACTTGCCCGTTCTCAGTGACAGCCAGGGTTTGAGCATCCCCACTCCCACACGCCACATCGATGA
CCTTCAGTCCTTTAAGCCCGGCTACCAGCATCGGAATGGCCTCGTCCTCACTGGAGCCATGG
